>Addgene plasmid #106801 | gh131 | addgene full sequence | sequence record 221295 | Addgene Assembled Full Sequence
CTAAATTGTAAGCGTTAATATTTTGTTAAAATTCGCGTTAAATTTTTGTTAAATCAGCTCATTTTTTAAC
CAATAGGCCGAAATCGGCAAAATCCCTTATAAATCAAAAGAATAGACCGAGATAGGGTTGAGTGGCCGCT
ACAGGGCGCTCCCATTCGCCATTCAGGCTGCGCAACTGTTGGGAAGGGCGTTTCGGTGCGGGCCTCTTCG
CTATTACGCCAGCTGGCGAAAGGGGGATGTGCTGCAAGGCGATTAAGTTGGGTAACGCCAGGGTTTTCCC
AGTCACGACGTTGTAAAACGACGGCCAGTGAGCGCGACGTAATACGACTCACTATAGGGCGAATTGGCGG
AAGGCCGTCAAGGCCACGTGTCTTGTCCAGAGCTCGATATCGAATTCGAGGGCCTATTTCCCATGATTCC
TTCATATTTGCATATACGATACAAGGCTGTTAGAGAGATAATTGGAATTAATTTGACTGTAAACACAAAG
ATATTAGTACAAAATACGTGACGTAGAAAGTAATAATTTCTTGGGTAGTTTGCAGTTTTAAAATTATGTT
TTAAAATGGACTATCATATGCTTACCGTAACTTGAAAGTATTTCGATTTCTTGGCTTTATATATCTTGTG
GAAAGGACGAAACACCGGAACACCACACGCTCCAGCGTTTTAGAGCTAGAAATAGCAAGTTAAAATAAGG
CTAGTCCGTTATCAACTTGAAAAAGTGGCACCGAGTCGGTGCTTTTTTTGGTACCTGGAGCACAAGACTG
GCCTCATGGGCCTTCCGCTCACTGCCCGCTTTCCAGTCGGGAAACCTGTCGTGCCAGCTGCATTAACATG
GTCATAGCTGTTTCCTTGCGTATTGGGCGCTCTCCGCTTCCTCGCTCACTGACTCGCTGCGCTCGGTCGT
TCGGGTAAAGCCTGGGGTGCCTAATGAGCAAAAGGCCAGCAAAAGGCCAGGAACCGTAAAAAGGCCGCGT
TGCTGGCGTTTTTCCATAGGCTCCGCCCCCCTGACGAGCATCACAAAAATCGACGCTCAAGTCAGAGGTG
GCGAAACCCGACAGGACTATAAAGATACCAGGCGTTTCCCCCTGGAAGCTCCCTCGTGCGCTCTCCTGTT
CCGACCCTGCCGCTTACCGGATACCTGTCCGCCTTTCTCCCTTCGGGAAGCGTGGCGCTTTCTCATAGCT
CACGCTGTAGGTATCTCAGTTCGGTGTAGGTCGTTCGCTCCAAGCTGGGCTGTGTGCACGAACCCCCCCG
TTCAGCCCGACCGCTGCGCCTTATCCGGTAACTATCGTCTTGAGTCCAACCCGGTAAGACACGACTTATC
GCCACTGGCAGCAGCCACTGGTAACAGGATTAGCAGAGCGAGGTATGTAGGCGGTGCTACAGAGTTCTTG
AAGTGGTGGCCTAACTACGGCTACACTAGAAGAACAGTATTTGGTATCTGCGCTCTGCTGAAGCCAGTTA
CCTTCGGAAAAAGAGTTGGTAGCTCTTGATCCGGCAAACAAACCACCGCTGGTAGCGGTGGTTTTTTTGT
TTGCAAGCAGCAGATTACGCGCAGAAAAAAAGGATCTCAAGAAGATCCTTTGATCTTTTCTACGGGGTCT
GACGCTCAGTGGAACGAAAACTCACGTTAAGGGATTTTGGTCATGAGATTATCAAAAAGGATCTTCACCT
AGATCCTTTTAAATTAAAAATGAAGTTTTAAATCAATCTAAAGTATATATGAGTAAACTTGGTCTGACAG
TTACCAATGCTTAATCAGTGAGGCACCTATCTCAGCGATCTGTCTATTTCGTTCATCCATAGTTGCCTGA
CTCCCCGTCGTGTAGATAACTACGATACGGGAGGGCTTACCATCTGGCCCCAGTGCTGCAATGATACCGC
GAGAACCACGCTCACCGGCTCCAGATTTATCAGCAATAAACCAGCCAGCCGGAAGGGCCGAGCGCAGAAG
TGGTCCTGCAACTTTATCCGCCTCCATCCAGTCTATTAATTGTTGCCGGGAAGCTAGAGTAAGTAGTTCG
CCAGTTAATAGTTTGCGCAACGTTGTTGCCATTGCTACAGGCATCGTGGTGTCACGCTCGTCGTTTGGTA
TGGCTTCATTCAGCTCCGGTTCCCAACGATCAAGGCGAGTTACATGATCCCCCATGTTGTGCAAAAAAGC
GGTTAGCTCCTTCGGTCCTCCGATCGTTGTCAGAAGTAAGTTGGCCGCAGTGTTATCACTCATGGTTATG
GCAGCACTGCATAATTCTCTTACTGTCATGCCATCCGTAAGATGCTTTTCTGTGACTGGTGAGTACTCAA
CCAAGTCATTCTGAGAATAGTGTATGCGGCGACCGAGTTGCTCTTGCCCGGCGTCAATACGGGATAATAC
CGCGCCACATAGCAGAACTTTAAAAGTGCTCATCATTGGAAAACGTTCTTCGGGGCGAAAACTCTCAAGG
ATCTTACCGCTGTTGAGATCCAGTTCGATGTAACCCACTCGTGCACCCAACTGATCTTCAGCATCTTTTA
CTTTCACCAGCGTTTCTGGGTGAGCAAAAACAGGAAGGCAAAATGCCGCAAAAAAGGGAATAAGGGCGAC
ACGGAAATGTTGAATACTCATACTCTTCCTTTTTCAATATTATTGAAGCATTTATCAGGGTTATTGTCTC
ATGAGCGGATACATATTTGAATGTATTTAGAAAAATAAACAAATAGGGGTTCCGCGCACATTTCCCCGAA
AAGTGCCAC
Features (pLannotate 1.2.2; 10 found; start..end, strand, type, name):
      3..134     -  rep_origin     M13 ori (fragment): M13 bacteriophage origin of replication; arrow indicates direction of (+) strand synthesis
    155..311     -  CDS            lacZα (fragment): LacZα fragment of β-galactosidase; lacZ fragment
    320..338     +  promoter       T7 promoter: promoter for bacteriophage T7 RNA polymerase
    398..638     +  promoter       U6 promoter: RNA polymerase III promoter for human U6 snRNA
    667..742     +  misc_RNA       gRNA scaffold: guide RNA scaffold for the Streptococcus pyogenes CRISPR/Cas9 system
    789..836     -  CDS            lacI (fragment): lac repressor; lacI; The lac repressor binds to the lac operator to inhibit transcription in E. coli. This inhibition can be relieved by adding lactose or isopropyl-β-D-thiogalactopyranoside (IPTG).
    873..913     -  rep_origin     RSF ori (fragment): Plasmids containing the RSF 1030 origin of replication can be propagated in E. coli cells that contain additional plasmids with compatible origins.
    991..1580    -  rep_origin     ori: high-copy-number ColE1/pMB1/pBR322/pUC origin of replication
   1751..2611    -  CDS            AmpR: β-lactamase; bla; confers resistance to ampicillin, carbenicillin, and related antibiotics
   2612..2716    -  promoter       AmpR promoter: bla
