[The description below was written by a language model from this plasmid's Addgene catalogue record and pLannotate feature annotations shown in this document.]
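Description:
gh131 is a small, high-copy mammalian expression plasmid that produces a single CRISPR guide RNA directed against human CHPF (also known as CHSY2 or CSS2), a glycosyltransferase gene. It is built on the EPB104 gRNA backbone and belongs to a validated guide RNA library covering the human glycosyltransferase genes. The assembled sequence is about 2.7 kb. Propagation in E. coli relies on a ColE1/pUC-type origin, with selection by ampicillin through a β-lactamase gene driven by its native bla promoter.

The functional cassette is a human U6 promoter, an RNA polymerase III promoter suited to short, uncapped transcripts, followed by a short gap that accommodates the 20-nucleotide CHPF protospacer, and then the Streptococcus pyogenes Cas9 guide RNA scaffold. Transcription therefore yields a complete single guide RNA. The plasmid carries no Cas9 gene and no mammalian selection marker or reporter in the annotated features, so the nuclease must be supplied separately, for example from a co-transfected plasmid or a Cas9-expressing cell line. A T7 promoter lies just upstream of the U6 element and corresponds to the region used for sequence verification of the insert.

The remaining annotations, namely partial M13 origin, lacZα, lacI and RSF origin fragments, are short remnants of the parental cloning vector and are unlikely to be functional. The restriction sites used to insert the guide are not recorded. The construct is intended for Cas9-mediated disruption of CHPF in human cells, typically to study glycosylation pathways.
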