Addgene plasmid #106801: gh131
Purpose: expression of gRNA targeting CHPF
Depositing lab: Eric-Paul Bennett. Depositing organization: University of Copenhagen. Publication: A validated gRNA library for CRISPR/Cas9 targeting of the human glycosyltransferase genome. Narimatsu Y, Joshi HJ, Zhang Y, Gomes C, Chen YH, Lorenzetti F, Furukawa S, Schjoldager K, Hansen L, Clausen H, Bennett EP, Wandall HH. Glycobiology. 2018 Jan 5. pii: 4791732. doi: 10.1093/glycob/cwx101. PubMed 29315387.
Backbone
  Vector backbone: EPB104
  Backbone manufacturer: Eric-Paul Bennett (Addgene plasmid # 68369)
  Backbone size w/o insert (bp): 2376
  Vector type: Mammalian Expression
Growth in bacteria
  Bacterial resistance: Ampicillin, 100 μg/mL
  Growth temperature: 37°C
  Growth strain: DH5alpha
  Copy number: High Copy
Gene/Insert
  Gene/Insert name: CHPF
  gRNA/shRNA sequence: GGAACACCACACGCTCCAGC
  Species: H. sapiens (human)
  Entrez Gene: CHPF (a.k.a. CHSY2, CSS2)
  Cloning method: Restriction Enzyme; 5′ cloning site unknown (unknown if destroyed); 3′ cloning site unknown (unknown if destroyed)
  Sequencing primers: 5′ T7NP
Terms and licenses: Academic/Nonprofit Terms; Industry Terms: Not Available to Industry
How to cite: gh131 was a gift from Eric-Paul Bennett (Addgene plasmid # 106801 ; http://n2t.net/addgene:106801 ; RRID:Addgene_106801)
