>Addgene plasmid #106801 | gh131 | addgene partial sequence | sequence record 221296 | hU6-F 5'-GAGGGCCTATTTCCCATGATT-3'
AATTGGAATTAATTTGACTGTAAACACAAAGATATTAGTACAAAATACGTGACGTAGAAAGTAATAATTT
CTTGGGTAGTTTGCAGTTTTAAAATTATGTTTTAAAATGGACTATCATATGCTTACCGTAACTTGAAAGT
ATTTCGATTTCTTGGCTTTATATATCTTGTGGAAAGGACGAAACACCGGAACACCACACGCTCCAGCGTT
TTAGAGCTAGAAATAGCAAGTTAAAATAAGGCTAGTCCGTTATCAACTTGAAAAAGTGGCACCGAGTCGG
TGCTTTTTTTGGTACCTGGAGCACAAGACTGGCCTCATGGGCCTTCCGCTCACTGCCCGCTTTCCAGTCG
GGAAACCTGTCGTGCCAGCTGCATTAACATGGTCATAGCTGTTTCCTTGCGTATTGGGCGCTCTCCGCTT
CCTCGCTCACTGACTCGCTGCGCTCGGTCGTTCGGGTAAAGCCTGGGGTGCCTAATGAGCAAAAGGCCAG
CAAAAGGCCAGGAACCGTAAAAAGGCCGCGTTGCTGGCGTTTTTCCATAGGCTCCGCCCCCCTGACGAGC
ATCACAAAAATCGACGCTCAAGTCAGAGGTGGCGAAACCCGACAGGACTATAAAGATACCAGGCGTTTCC
CCCTGGAAGCTCCCTCGTGCGCTCTCCTGTTCCGACCCTGCCGCTTACCGGATACCTGTCCGCCTTTCTC
CCTTCGGGAAGCGTGGCGCTTTCTCATAGCTCACGCTGTAGGTATCTCAGTTCGGTGTAGGTCGTTCGCT
CCAAGCTGGGCTGTGTGCACGAACCCCCCCGTTCAGCCCGACCGCTGCGCCTTATCCGGTAACTATCGTC
TTGAGTCCAACCCGGTAAGACACGACTTATCGCCACTGGCAGCAGCCACTGGTAACAGGATTAGCAGAGC
GAGG
